>Addgene plasmid #188616 | M7C2 | addgene full sequence | sequence record 394671 | Addgene NGS Result
CGGCGAGTGCGGGGGTTCCAAGGGGGCAGCGCCACCTTGGGCAAGGCCGAAGGCCGCGCAGTCGATCAAC
AAGCCCCGGAGGGGCCACTTTTTGCCGGAGGGGGAGCCGCGCCGAAGGCGTGGGGGAACCCCGCAGGGGT
GCCCTTCTTTGGGCACCAAAGAACTAGATATAGGGCGAAATGCGAAAGACTTAAAAATCAACAACTTAAA
AAAGGGGGGTACGCAACAGCTCATTGCGGCACCCCCCGCAATAGCTCATTGCGTAGGTTAAAGAAAATCT
GTAATTGACTGCCACTTTTACGCAACGCATAATTGTTGTCGCGCTGCCGAAAAGTTGCAGCTGATTGCGC
ATGGTGCCGCAACCGTGCGGCACCCCTACCGCATGGAGATAAGCATGGCCACGCAGTCCAGAGAAATCGG
CATTCAAGCCAAGAACAAGCCCGGTCACTGGGTGCAAACGGAACGCAAAGCGCATGAGGCGTGGGCCGGG
CTTATTGCGAGGAAACCCACGGCGGCAATGCTGCTGCATCACCTCGTGGCGCAGATGGGCCACCAGAACG
CCGTGGTGGTCAGCCAGAAGACACTTTCCAAGCTCATCGGACGTTCTTTGCGGACGGTCCAATACGCAGT
CAAGGACTTGGTGGCCGAGCGCTGGATCTCCGTCGTGAAGCTCAACGGCCCCGGCACCGTGTCGGCCTAC
GTGGTCAATGACCGCGTGGCGTGGGGCCAGCCCCGCGACCAGTTGCGCCTGTCGGTGTTCAGTGCCGCCG
TGGTGGTTGATCACGACGACCAGGACGAATCGCTGTTGGGGCATGGCGACCTGCGCCGCATCCCGACCCT
GTATCCGGGCGAGCAGCAACTACCGACCGGCCCCGGCGAGGAGCCGCCCAGCCAGCCCGGCATTCCGGGC
ATGGAACCAGACCTGCCAGCCTTGACCGAAACGGAGGAATGGGAACGGCGCGGGCAGCAGCGCCTGCCGA
TGCCCGATGAGCCGTGTTTTCTGGACGATGGCGAGCCGTTGGAGCCGCCGACACGGGTCACGCTGCCGCG
CCGGTAGCACTTGGGTTGCGCAGCAACCCGTAAGTGCGCTGTTCCAGACTATCGGCTGTAGCCGCCTCGC
CGCCCTATACCTTGTCTGCCTCCCCGCGTTGCGTCGCGGTGCATGGAGCCGGGCCACCTCGACCTGAATG
GAAGCCGGCGGCACCTCGCTAACGGATTCACCGTTTTTATCAGGCTCTGGGAGGCAGAATAAATGATCAT
ATCGTCAATTATTACCTCCACGGGGAGAGCCTGAGCAAACTGGCCTCAGGCATTTGAGAAGCACACGGTC
ACACTGCTTCCGGTAGTCAATAAACCGGTAAACCAGCAATAGACATAAGCGGCTATTTAACGACCCTGCC
CTGAACCGACGACCGGGTCGAATTTGCTTTCGAATTTCTGCCATTCATCCGCTTATTATCACTTATTCAG
GCGTAGCACCAGGCGTTTAACTTAATTAATAAGAGCTTGGTGAGCGCTAGGAGTCACTGCCAGGTATCGT
TTGAACACGGCATTAGTCAGGGAAGTCATAACACAGTCCTTTCCCGCAATTTTCTTTTTCTATTACTCTT
GGCCTCCTCTAGTACACTCTATATTTTTTTATGCCTCGGTAATGATTTTCATTTTTTTTTTTTTCCACCT
AGCGGATGACTCTTTTTTTTTCTTAGCGATTGGCATTATCACATAATGAATTATACATTATATAAAGTAA
TGTGATTTCTTCGAAGAATATACTAAAAAATGAGCAGGCAAGATAAACGAAGGCAAAGATGACAGAGCAG
AAAGCCCTAGTAAAGCGTATTACAAATGAAACCAAGATTCAGATTGCGATCTCTTTAAAGGGTGGTCCCC
TAGCGATAGAGCACTCGATCTTCCCAGAAAAAGAGGCAGAAGCAGTAGCAGAACAGGCCACACAATCGCA
AGTGATTAACGTCCACACAGGTATAGGGTTTCTGGACCATATGATACATGCTCTGGCCAAGCATTCCGGC
TGGTCGCTAATCGTTGAGTGCATTGGTGACTTACACATAGACGACCATCACACCACTGAAGACTGCGGGA
TTGCTCTCGGTCAAGCTTTTAAAGAGGCCCTAGGGGCCGTGCGTGGAGTAAAAAGGTTTGGATCAGGATT
TGCGCCTTTGGATGAGGCACTTTCCAGAGCGGTGGTAGATCTTTCGAACAGGCCGTACGCAGTTGTCGAA
CTTGGTTTGCAAAGGGAGAAAGTAGGAGATCTCTCTTGCGAGATGATCCCGCATTTTCTTGAAAGCTTTG
CAGAGGCTAGCAGAATTACCCTCCACGTTGATTGTCTGCGAGGCAAGAATGATCATCACCGTAGTGAGAG
TGCGTTCAAGGCTCTTGCGGTTGCCATAAGAAAAGCCACCTCGCCCAATGGTACCAACGATGTTCCCTCC
ACCAAAGGTGTTCTTATGTAGTGACACCGATTATTTAAAGCTGCAGCATACGATATATATACATGTGTAT
ATATGTATACCTATGAATGTCAGTAAGTATGTATACGAACAGTATGATACTGAAGATGACAAGGTAATGC
ATCATTCTATACGTGTCATTCTGAACGAGGCGCGCTTTCCTATCACGTGCTATAAAAATAATTATAATTT
AAATTTTTTAATATAAATATATAAATTAAAAATAGAAAGTAAAAAAAGAAATTAAAGAAAAAATAGTTTT
TGTTTTCCGAAGATGTAAATCTAGAGACTCTAGGGGGATCGCCAACAAATACTACCTTTTATCTTGCTCT
TCCTGCTCTCAGGTATTAATGCCGAATTGTTTCATCTTGTCTGTGTAGAAGACCACACACGAAAATCCTG
TGATTTTACATTTTACTTATCGTTAATCGAATGTATATCTATTTAATCTGCTTTTCTTGTCTAATAAATA
TATATGTAAAGTACGCTTTTTGTTGAAATTTTTTAAACCTTTGTTTATTTTTTTTTCTTCATTCCGTAAC
TCTTCTACCTTCTTTATTTACTTTCTAAAATCCAAATACAAAACATAAAAATAAATAAACACAGAGTAAA
TTCCCAAATTATTCCATCATTAAAAGATACGAGGCGCGTGTAAGTTACAGGCAAGCGATCCACTAGTATC
TTCCGCTGCATAACCCTGCTTCGGGGTCATTATAGCGATTTTTTCGGTATATCCATCCTTTTTCGCACGA
TATACAGGATTTTGCCAAAGGGTTCGTGTAGACTTTCCTTGGTGTATCCAACGGCGTCAGCCGGGCAGGA
TAGGTGAAGTAGGCCCACCCGCGAGCGGGTGTTCCTTCTTCACTGTCCCTTATTCGCACCTGGCGGTGCT
CAACGGGAATCCTGCTCTGCGAGGCTGGCCGGCTACCGCCGGCGTAACAGATGAGGGCAAGCGGTCACCC
TCCTTGCGGGATTGCCCCGACTCACGCCGGGGCAATGTGCCCTTATTCCTGATTTGACCCGCCTGGTGCC
TTGGTGTCCAGATAATCCACCTTATCGGCAATGAAGTCGGTCCCGTAGACCGTCTGGCCGTCCTTCTCGT
ACTTGGTATTCCGAATCTTGCCCTGCACGAATACCAGCGACCCCTTGCCCAAATACTTGCCGTGGGCCTC
GGCCTGAGAGCCAAAACACTTGATGCGGAAGAAGTCGGTGCGCTCCTGCTTGTCGCCGGCATCGTTGCGC
CACTCTTCATTAACCGCTATATCGAAAATTGCTTGCGGCTTGTTAGAATTGCCATGACGTACCTCGGTGT
CACGGGTAAGATTACCGATAAACTGGAACTGATTATGGCTCATATCGAAAGTCTCCTTGAGAAAGGAGAC
TCTAGTTTAGCTAAACATTGGTTCCGCTGTCAAGAACTTTAGCGGCTAAAATTTTGCGGGCCGCGACCAA
AGGTGCGAGGGGCGGCTTCCGCTGTGTACAACCAGATATTTTTCACCAACATCCTTCGTCTGCTCGATGA
GCGGGGCATGACGAAACATGAGCTGTCGGAGAGGGCAGGGGTTTCAATTTCGTTTTTATCAGACTTAACC
AACGGTAAGGCCAACCCCTCGTTGAAGGTGATGGAGGCCATTGCCGACGCCCTGGAAACTCCCCTACCTC
TTCTCCTGGAGTCCACCGACCTTGACCGCGAGGCACTCGCGGAGATTGCGGGTCATCCTTTCAAGAGCAG
CGTGCCGCCCGGATACGAACGCATCAGTGTGGTTTTGCCGTCACATAAGGCGTTTATCGTAAAGAAATGG
GGCGACGACACCCGAAAAAAGCTGCGTGGAAGGCTCTGACGCCAAGGGTTAGGGCTTGCACTTCCTTCTT
TAGCCGCTAAAACGGCCCCTTCTCTGCGGGCCGTCGGCTCGCGCATCATATCGACATCCTCAACGGAAGC
CGTGCCGCGAATGGCATCGGGCGGGTGCGCTTTGACAGTTGTTTTCTATCAGAACCCCTACGTCGTGCGG
TTCGATTAGCTGTTTGTCTTGCAGGCTAAACACTTTCGGTATATCGTTTGCCTGTGCGATAATGTTGCTA
ATGATTTGTTGCGTAGGGGTTACTGAAAAGTGAGCGGGAAAGAAGAGTTTCAGACCATCAAGGAGCGGGC
CAAGCGCAAGCTGGAACGCGACATGGGTGCGGACCTGTTGGCCGCGCTCAACGACCCGAAAACCGTTGAA
GTCATGCTCAACGCGGACGGCAAGGTGTGGCACGAACGCCTTGGCGAGCCGATGCGGTACATCTGCGACA
TGCGGCCCAGCCAGTCGCAGGCGATTATAGAAACGGTGGCCGGATTCCACGGCAAAGAGGTCACGCGGCA
TTCGCCCATCCTGGAAGGCGAGTTCCCCTTGGATGGCAGCCGCTTTGCCGGCCAATTGCCGCCGGTCGTG
GCCGCGCCAACCTTTGCGATCCGCAAGCGCGCGGTCGCCATCTTCACGCTGGAACAGTACGTCGAGGCGG
GCATCATGACCCGCGAGCAATACGAGGTCATTAAAAGCGCCGTCGCGGCGCATCGAAACATCCTCGTCAT
TGGCGGTACTGGCTCGGGCAAGACCACGCTCGTCAACGCGATCATCAATGAAATGGTCGCCTTCAACCCG
TCTGAGCGCGTCGTCATCATCGAGGACACCGGCGAAATCCAGTGCGCCGCAGAGAACGCCGTCCAATACC
ACACCAGCATCGACGTCTCGATGACGCTGCTGCTCAAGACAACGCTGCGTATGCGCCCCGACCGCATCCT
GGTCGGTGAGGTACGTGGCCCCGAAGCCCTTGATCTGTTGATGGCCTGGAACACCGGGCATGAAGGAGGT
GCCGCCACCCTGCACGCAAACAACCCCAAAGCGGGCCTGAGCCGGCTCGCCATGCTTATCAGCATGCACC
CGGATTCACCGAAACCCATTGAGCCGCTGATTGGCGAGGCGGTTCATGTGGTCGTCCATATCGCCAGGAC
CCCTAGCGGCCGTCGAGTGCAAGAAATTCTCGAAGTTCTTGGTTACGAGAACGGCCAGTACATCACCAAA
ACCCTGTAAGGAGTATTTCCAATGACAACGGCTGTTCCGTTCCGTCTGACCATGAATCGCGGCATTTTGT
TCTACCTTGCCGTGTTCTTCGTTCTCGCTCTCGCGTTATCCGCGCATCCGGCGATGGCC
[234 nt withheld, positions 5660-5893]
GCCGAAATCGCGGCCCTCGGCAACGGGGCGCTGCACCAGGTGCAAGTCGCGGCGGCGGATGCCGTGCGTG
CGGTAGCGGCTGGACGGCTCGCCTAATCATGGCTCTGCGCACGATCCCCATCCGTCGCGCAGGCAACCGA
GAAAACCTGTTCATGGGTGGTGATCGTGAACTGGTGATGTTCTCGGGCCTGATGGCGTTTGCGCTGATTT
TCAGCGCCCAAGAGCTGCGGGCCACCGTGGTCGGTCTGATCCTGTGGTTCGGGGCGCTCTATGCGTTCCG
AATCATGGCGAAGGCCGATCCGAAGATGCGGTTCGTGTACCTGCGTCACCGCCGGTACAAGCCGTATTAC
CCGGCCCGCTCGACCCCGTTCCGCGAGAACACCAATAGCCAAGGGAAGCAATACCGATGATCCAAGCAAT
TGCGATTGCAATCGCGGGCCTCGGCGCGCTTCTGTTGTTCATCCTCTTTGCCCGCATCCGCGCGGTCGAT
GCCGAACTGAAACTGAAAAAGCATCGTTCCAAGGACGCCGGCCTGGCCGATCTGCTCAACTACGCCGCTG
TCGTCGATGACGGCGTAATCGTGGGCAAGAACGGCAGCTTTATGGCTGCCTGGCTGTACGAGGGCGATGA
CAACGCAAGCAGCACCGACCAGCAGCGCGAAGTAGTGTCCGCCCGCATCAACCAGGCCCTCGCGGGCCTG
GGAAGTGGGTGGATGATCCATGTGGACGCCGTGCGGCGTCCTGCTCCGAACTACGCGGAGCGGGGCCTGT
CGGCGTTCCCTGACCGTCTGACGGCAGCGATTGAAGAAGAGCGCCGGCGGCATTTCGAGAGCCTGGGAAC
GATGTACGAGGGCTATTTCGTCCTCACCTTGACCTGGTTCCCGCCGCTGCTCGCCCAGCGCAAGTTCGTC
GAGCTGATGTTTGACGACGACGCGACCGCACCGGATCGCAAGGCGCGCACGCGGGGCCTCATCGACCAAT
TCAAGCGTGACGTGCGCAGCATCGAGTCGCGCCTGTCGTCGGCCGTGTCGCTCACTCGCTTGAAGGGGCA
CAAGATCGTCAACGAGGACGGCACGACCGTCACGCATGACGACTTCCTGCGCTGGCTGCAATTCTGCGTG
ACGGGCCTGCACCATCCGGTGCAGCTCCCCAGCAACCCGATGTACCTGGACGCCCTGGTCGGCGGACAGG
AAATGTGGGGCGGGGTAGTGCCCAAGGTCGGCCGCAAGTTCGTCCAGGTGGTCGCTCTCGAAGGCTTCCC
CTTGGAGTCCTATCCCGGCATCCTGACGGCGCTCGGCGAGCTGCCCTGCGAGTATCGGTGGTCGAGCCGG
TTCATCTTCATGGACCAGCACGAAGCCGTGAAGCACCTCGACAAGTTCCGCAAGAAGTGGCGGCAGAAGA
TTCGCGGCTTCTTCGACCAGGTGTTCAACACGAACACCGGCCCGGTCGATCAGGACGCGCTTTCGATGGT
GGCCGATGCTGAGGCGGCCATTGCCGAAGTCAACAGCGGCATCGTGGCCGTGGGCTACTACACCAGCGTC
GTCGTGCTGATGGATGAGGACCGCACGCGCCTGGAAGCTGCGGCCCGCGATGTTGAAAAGGCCGTCAACC
GGTTGGGCTTTGCCGCGCGCATCGAGTCCATCAACACCCTGGACGCCTTCCTTGGTAGTTTGCCGGGCCA
CGGCGTGGAAAACGTCCGCCGGCCGCTCATCAACACGATGAACCTGGCCGACCTGCTGCCGACCAGCACC
ATCTGGACCGGCAACGCGAACGCGCCATGCCCGATGTACCCGCCGCTGTCGCCGGCGCTCATGCACTGCG
TCACGCAAGGATCAACGCCGTTCCGGCTGAACCTGCACGTGCGCGACCTCGGCCACACCTTTATGTTCGG
GCCGACCGGCGCAGGTAAATCGACGCACCTGGCGATCCTCGCCGCGCAGCTCCGTCGCTATGCCGGCATG
TCGATCTTCGCCTTTGACAAGGGCATGTCGATGTACCCGCTGGCCGCCGGCATCCGTGCGGCCACGAAGG
GCACCAGCGGCCTGCACTTCACCGTGGCGGCCGACGACGAACGCCTGGCGTTCTGCCCGTTGCAGTTCCT
GAGCACCAAGGGCGACCGTGCTTGGGCGATGGAGTGGATCGACACCATCCTGGCGTTGAACGGCGTCGAA
ACGACCCCGGCCCAGCGCAACGAAATCGGCAACGCGATCATGAGCATGCACGCCAGCGGCGCGCGCACGC
TCTCCGAGTTCAGCGTGACGATTCAGGATGAGGCGATCCGCGAGGCGATCCGCCAGTACACCGTCGATGG
CGCAATGGGCCATCTGCTCGACGCCGAAGAGGACGGCTTGGCGCTGTCCGACTTTACAGTGTTCGAGATC
GAAGAGCTGATGAACCTCGGCGAGAAATTCGCCCTGCCTGTGTTGCTCTACCTGTTCCGCCGTATCGAGC
GCGCCCTGACGGGCCAGCCGGCCGTCATCATCCTGGACGAAGCCTGGTTGATGCTCGGCCACCCGGCATT
CCGCGCGAAGATCAGGGAATGGCTCAAGGTGCTGCGTAAGGCCAACTGCCTTGTGCTGATGGCAACGCAG
AGCCTGTCCGACGCCGCCAACAGCGGCATCCTGGACGTGATCGTGGAATCGACCGCGACCAAGATTTTCC
TGCCGAATATTTACGCCAGGGATGAGGACACGGCGGCCCTGTACCGCCGCATGGGCCTGAACGCTCGCCA
GATCGAGATTCTGGCCCAGGCCGTTCCCAAGCGTCAGTACTACTACGTGTCGGAAAACGGCCGCCGTCTC
TACGACCTGGCACTTGGCCCGCTCGCGCTCGCGTTCGTCGGCGCATCCGACAAGGAATCCGTCGCCATCA
TCAAGAACCTGGAAGCCAAGTTCGGCGACCAGTGGGTGGATGAATGGCTGCGTGGCCGGGGCCTCGCCCT
TGATGAATACCTGGAGGCAGCATGAGTTTTGCAGACACGATCAAGGGCTTGATCTTCAAGAAGAAGCCCG
CAACGGCCACAGCAGCGGCGACGCCGGCCGCGACCGGCCCGCAAACCGACAACCCGTACCTGACGGCGCG
GCGCACCTGGAACGACCACGTTGGTTCCGTTGTGTCGCAAAAGCAGACCTGGCAGGTTGTCGGCATCCTT
TCGCTGATGATCGTCCTCGCGGCGGTCGGCGGCATCATCCACATCGGCAGCCAGTCGAAGTTCGTGCCCT
ATGTCTACGAGGTAGACAAGCTCGGGCAGACGGCCGCCGTGGGGCCGATGACCAGGGCGTCGAAAGCCGA
TCCGCGTGTCATTCACGCCTCGGTGGCTGAGTTCGTCGGCGATGCTCGCCTGGTGACGCCGGACGTAGCT
TTGCAGCGCAAGGCCGTCTACCGCCTCTATGCCAAGCTCGGGCCGAATGACCCGGCCACCGCCAAGATGA
ACGAATGGCTCAACGGCACCGCCGACGCCAGCCCGTTCGCTCGCGCGGCCGTCGAAACGGTCAGCACCGA
AATCACTTCCGTAATCCCGCAGACGCCCGACACCTGGCAGGTCGATTGGGTCGAGACGACGCGCGACAGG
CAAGGCGTGGTGAAAGGCCAGCCCGTGCGCATGCGGGCCTTGGTGACGGTCTACGTCGTCGAGCCGACGG
CGGACACCAAGGAAGAACAACTGCGAAACAACCCGGCCGGGATCTACGTCCTGGACTTCTCCTGGTCGAG
ACTTCTGTGAGGCACTGAATTATGAAAAAGGAACTGTTTGCTTTGGTCCTGGCCGCGTCCGTTAGCGTGC
CTGCATTTGCCGCCGATCCCGGCGCGGACCTGACTGACCTCTATTTTTCCGGCAAGAACCCGGAGCTGAC
CGCGCAAGAGCGGGCGGCCATCGCCATCGCCAAGAAGTGGGAGGCGGGTACCGCCGGCATGCGGCCGGTG
GCCGGCCCCGGTGGTTCGGTGCGCTTCCTGTTCGGCGCGCAGCAGCCGAGCATCGTATGCGCCGTGCTGC
AAGTGTGCGACGTGGCCCTGCAACCCGGCGAGCAAGTCAACTCGATCAACCTGGGCGACACCGCCCGTTG
GACGGTCGAGCCGGCCATTACCGGCAGCGGCGCGAACGAAACCCAGCACCTCATCATCAAGCCGATGGAT
GTGGGCCTGGAAACCAGCCTGGTCGTGACCACGGACCGCCGCAGCTACCACATGCGCCTGCGCTCGCATC
GCACGCAGTACATGCCGCAGGTGTCGTTCACCTACCCGGAAGATGCCCTTGCGAAGTGGGACGCCATCAA
GAACCGCGAACAGCGGGATCGCGTCGAGAAAACCATTCCGCAGACCGGCGAGTACCTGGGCAACCTGAGC
TTCAACTACTCCGTCAGCGGGTCCACGTCGTGGAAGCCGGTGCGCGTCTACAACGACGGCAAGAAAACCA
TCATCCAGATGCCGCACTCGATGGAACAGACCGAAGCGCCGACGCTCCTGGTCGTTCGCAGGGAGGGCGG
CCTGTTCTCCGACGATGAAACGGTGATGGTCAACTACCGGGTCCAGGGCGACCGCTACATCGTCGATACG
ATTTTCGACAAGGCCATCCTCATCGCGGGCGTGGGCAGCAGCCAGGACCGCGTGACCATTTCAAGGGGGA
ACTAAACCATGCGTAAGATTCTGACCGTCATCGCACTCGCGGCCACGTTGGCCGGCTGCGCGACCTCCAA
GTACGGCAGCTTCGTCCAGGACGCGCCGGCCGCCTACAACCAGACCATTGCGACCGACGCGGTGAAGCAG
CTCGTCAAGCTCTACCCGCCGGCGCAAACCAAGCTGGAATTGCAGCAGGCTACGCCCGATCCGTTCGGCA
TTGCCCTGGTCACTGACCTTCGCGCCCAGGGCTATGCTGTCATGGAGTACAAGCCCGACGGCAACGCGGC
CGCAGCTCCGGCTGCTGCGTCCTCGGCCGCTGCGAAGCCGGCAACGCCGCAAGCCCAGGGCGGCTATCCG
CTGCGCTACGTGCTGGACCAATTCAGCGACAGCAACCTGTATCGCCTGACCGTCATGGTCGGCTCTCAAT
CGCTCACGCGCGCCTACCTCGCCCAAAACAACACGATGGTCCCGGCCGGCGCATGGGTTCGGAAGGAGTA
AGCCAATGAGCGAAGATCAAATGGCACCGGACGCATCGCCAGATGCGGTCAAGCCGAAAAGCGGGGTTCG
CCGCGTCAACAACATGCCGATGTACCTCATCGGCGGTGTGCTCGGCATCTTCCTGCTGGTGATGGCCCTG
GTTGCTGCGGATCGCGCTGCGCAGCAGAACCAGCCGGGAGCTGCGAAGGCTGAGAAGGCCGGCAGCACCA
GCATGTTTGCCGACGAAATTGCCGGCAAACAGCAGGACGGCATCATCAAGGCCAAGCCGCTGGAGATTCC
GCCGGAACAAACCGCCCAGCAACCGACGACGGAGCTGACGCCAGCCCCGGCGCAGGGAACGACTATCACG
GTCGCACGGCCCGAGAACCTGGACCAGCCCCCGACGCCGCCGCAGGGTGCGCGCAACGAGGACCTGGACC
GCATCCGCATGGCGAAGTTGCAGATGCTGGAAGAGGCGATCAAGGCCAAGACGACGGTGCGCATCGACGC
GCCGCGCAGCCAGGGCAGCGCCGGCGGCGGTGCTCCGCAGGGCCGCGAGGAAACCCTTGCGCGCATCCAG
GAGCTGCGTCGGCAGGCTGAGAACGCCCGCGCCACCGATCCGACCGCCGCCTATCAGGCCGCGCTTGCGC
AGGCTCGCACGATGGGCGGCGCGGCAGGGGGTGGCGGTATGGGCGGCTCGGGTGCGCCGACCCTCGTGCA
GACCTCGAACCGCAGTGGTGGCGGCGCTGGCTATGGGTCGTTCGACAACCGCAGCGAGGGCGACCGTTGG
CGGCTCGACTCCCAGCCGGAAGCACCTGCAACGCCCTATGTGCTGCGCGCTGGCTTCGTCGTTCCGGCTA
CGCTTATCTCGGGCATCAACTCCGATCTGCCAGGCCAAATCATGGCCCAGGTATCGCAGTCGGTGTACGA
CACGGCGACCGGCAAGCACATGCTCATCCCCCAAGGCTCGCGCCTGGTGGGCAGCTACTCGAACGATGTG
GCCTACGGGCAGAAGCGCGTTCTGGTGGCATGGCAGCGCATCATCTTCCCCGACGGCAAGGCAATGGACA
TTGGGGCCATGCCGGGCGGCGATAGCGCTGGGTATGCAGGCTTCAACGACAAGGTCAACAACTACTACTT
CCGCACCTTCGCATCGGCATTCCTCATGTCGGGCGTCGTTGCGGGCATCAGCTTGAGTCAGGACCGTGGC
AACAGCAACAGCGGTTACGGACGACAAGACGCGGGTTCCGCGATGAGTGAAGCGTTGGGTCAACAGCTCG
GCCAAGTAACGGCGCAGATGATCGCCAAAAACTTGAATATCGCGCCGACGCTGGAAATCCGTCCGGGCTA
TCGCTTCAACGTCATTGTCACGAAAGACATGACGTTTTCTAAGCCCTACCAGGCGTTTGACTATTAACTC
CAAGGAGTAACTTATGAAGAAGCTCGCTAAGAATGTTTTAGCCGCTAAAGTAGCTCTGGTGCTGGCCCTC
TCGGTCGGCACCTTGGCGGTCACGCCTGCGCAAGCGGGCATTCCGGTCATCGACGGCACCAACCTGTCAC
AAACCACTGTCACCGCGATTCAGCAGGTTGCGCAGGTCCAGAAGCAAATCGAGGAATACCGGACGCAGTT
GCAGCAGTACGAAAACATGCTGCAAAACACGGTGGCCCCGGCCGCCTACGTGTGGGACCAGGCGCAGTCC
ACCATCAACGGCCTGATGAGCGCCGTTGATACCCTGAACTACTACAAGAACCAGGCGGGCAGCATCGACG
CTTACCTGGGCAAGTTCAAGGACGTGTCCTACTACAAGGGGTCGCCGTGCTTCTCCCTGTCGGGCTGCTC
GGAAAGCGAGCGCAAGGCGATGGAAGAGAACCGCCGCCTGGCGTCCGAATCGCAGAAAAAGGCCAACGAT
GCGCTGTTCCGTGGCCTCGATCAGCAGCAGAGCAACCTCAAGTCCGACGCCGCCACGCTGGAGCAATTGA
AGGGCAAGGCGACGACGGCGCAGGGCCAGTTGGAAGCCCTCGGCTACGCCAACCAGTTCGCCAGCCAGCA
GGCCAACCAGCTCATGCAAATCCGTGGCCTTCTGCTTGCGCAGCAGAACGCCATCGCCACGCAGATGCAG
GCCCAGCAGGACCGGCAGGCCCAGCAGGACGCTGCGGGCGCGAAGCTGCGCGAGGGTTCGTACCGCGCAA
GCCCGTCTAAGACCTGGTGAGGGGAGGCGCGATGAAGAAATCCAACTTCATCGCAGTTGCCGCGCTGGCC
GCCGTCATGGCGGCCAGCCTGGCAGGCTGCGACAACAAGCCCGACACCGACAAGCTGACCTGCGCCGATC
TGCCGAAGGTCACGGATGCCGCTCAACGCGCGGAGCTGTTGAAGAAGTGCCCGCGCGGAGAACCGGGAGG
CTTCAAGCCCAGCGAAAAGAAAGAGTGGTGATGACGTATGAAAATCCAGACTAGAGCTGCCGCGCTCGCG
GTCCTGATGCTGGCCTTGATGCCGGTAGCGGCATACGCCCAAATCGACAATTCGGGCATCCTCGACAACG
TATTGCAGCGCTACCAGAACGCCGCGAGCGGCTGGGCCACTGTCGTCCAGAACGCCGCAACCTGGCTGTT
CTGGACCTTGACCGTGATTAGCATGGTCTGGACCTTCGGCATGATGGCACTGCGCAAGGCCGACATTGGC
GAGTTCTTCGCCGAGTTCGTGCGGTTCACCATCTTCACCGGCTTCTTCTGGTGGCTGCTGACCAACGGCC
CGAATTTCGCGTCGTCCATCTATGCGTCCCTGCGGCAGATTGCAGGCCAGGCAACGGGGTTGGGGCAGGG
GCTTTCGCCGTCCGGCATCGTCGATGTTGGCTTCGAGATTTTCTTCAAGGTGATGGACGAAACCTCGTAC
TGGTCGCCGGTCGATAGCTTCGTCGGTGCCTCGTTGGCGGCCGCCATCCTCTGCATCCTGGCCCTGGTCG
GCGTGAATATGCTTCTGCTCCTGGCGTCCGGATGGATTCTTGCCTACGGCGGTGTGTTCTTCCTGGGCTT
CGGCGGCTCGCGCTGGACCTCGGACATGGCGATCAACTACTACAAGACCGTCCTCGGGGTCGCCGCGCAG
CTCTTCGCAATGGTGCTGCTCGTAGGCATCGGCAAGACCTTCCTCGATGACTACTACAGCCGCATGAGCG
AAGGCATCAACTTCAAGGAACTTGGAGTGATGCTGATCGTCGGCCTGATCCTGCTCGTTCTGGTCAACAA
GGTGCCGCAGCTCATCGCCGGCATCATCACCGGCGCGAGCGTCGGCGGTGCTGGTATCGGCCAGTTCGGC
GCTGGCACGCTCGTCGGTGCGGCCGCGACGGCCGGCGCGGCAATCGCAACTGGCGGCGCATCTATCGCGG
CCGGCGCTGCGGCGGCGGCCGGTGGCGCGCAGGCCATCATGGCGGCCGCGTCGAAGGCCAGCGATAACGT
CTCTGCCGGCACTGACATTCTGTCGAGCATGATGGGCGGCGGCGGTGGCGGCGGCGGTGGTAGCGCCGGC
ACCAGCGGCGGCGACGGCGGCGGCTCGGGTGGCGGCGGTGGCTCGGGCGGCGGTGAAACCCCGATGGCCT
CGGCCGCCGGCGACAACAGCAGCGGCGCACGCGGCGGCAGTTCGGGCGGCGGCTCGGGTGGTGGCCGTTC
GTCTGGCGGTATCGGTGCCACGGCGGCCAAGGGCGGCCGGATCGCGGCCGATACCGTCGCCAACCTGGCG
AAAGGTGCCGGCTCGATTGCCAAGGCCAAGGCCGGCGAAATGCGCGCATCGGCCCAGGAACGCATCGGCG
ATACCGTAGGCGGCAAGATCGCGCAGGCAATTCGCGGCGCGGGTGCGGCGGCGCAGACCGCTGCAACCGT
CGCCGATAGCAACAGCCAGGCGCAGGAACAACCTGCACCGGCACCCGCACCGTCGTTCGACGACAACAGC
CTTTCCGCAAGCAACAACAGGGAAGCGGCCGCCGACGCGGATTCCGAAGTGGCGAGCTTCGTCAACAAGC
CCGCCCAATCCTGAAACGACTCTTAGGAGCTACGACCATGCAACTGAAAAAAGCGTTCTCGTCGGCCGCC
CTGGTGGTGGCCTTGGGCCTCGGCGCAACTGGCTCGGCCAGCGCGCAAGACGTGCTGACGGGCGATACCC
GCCTGGCCTGCGAGGCCATTCTGTGCCTGTCCACGGGCAGCCGGCCCAGCGAGTGCAGCCCGTCGCTCTC
GCGGTACTTCGGCATCCACAAGCGCAAGCTGTCGGACACGCTCAAGGCGCGGCTGAACTTCCTCAACCTC
TGCCCGGTATCGAACCAGACGCCGGAAATGCAGACGCTCGTTTCCTCGATTTCGCGCGGGGCCGGGCGCT
GCGATGCGTCCTCGCTGAACTCCGTGCTGCGTGAGTGGCGGAGCTGGGACGACCAGTTCTACATCGGCAA
CCGCCTGCCGGACTACTGCGCGGCCTACACCGGCCATGCCTATACCGACTTCAACACGACCGCGCCGCGC
TACGTCGGCACGCCGGAAGAGGGCGGCTATTGGATCGAGGCGGCCGACTACGACCGCGCGCTCAAGGAGT
ACGAGGCGAAGCTGAAAGAGCGGCAGCAGCAGTACGGTCGCTATGGCAGCGACGCCTACCGTCGGTTCGA
GCGGTAAGGGGAGGGGATAGCGATATCCCCCTACCCTCACCAGGTCAGAACCGGCCTGATGACGGTGATG
ATTTGCGAACGATTGACAGGCCCGAAGTAGCGGCCGTCGAAAGACGTGTCGCTTACGTCGGACATAAGCA
GAACCTCGGCGGTCCCCAGGGTGTAGCTGTCGGACTGATAACGAGGCAGCGGCCGTCCTGATGGATCGGC
CTTGATGAGCGCGCTGTGAGGCAGCAGCCCGCCATTCACGCGCACGCCGGCGTCGGTGATGGCAACCTCG
TCGCCTTTAGCGGCTAAAACTCGCTTCATCATGTAGCCGTAGTCGCCGGGGCAGAAACCGCCGGCGATGT
AGCCCCGCTCCTTGGCGTCCGAAAACACGCCGACTTGCGGCGGGCAGAACATGACGTAAGCCCCCTTCTC
CACCGGCGCATTCGATTTCCAGTACAGGCCGACCGGAATGCTTTTGGTGGTGTTGACCTTCGCGCCGGCG
AGATAGGCCGCGCCGGCGAGCAACAAGGCCGCGCCGCCTCCGATGGCGACGTACTTGGTGAGGCGCTGGA
AGCGGCTCATATCGTGATCCCCTCCCCTTCCTCGACGGTGGCCGTCTGGATCAGCTTGTCGCTGACCTTC
GGAGCCGGTACGGCCGCGCGGGCCTGGAATATCGGGTCTTTGAAGTAGAGCGGCTGCTTGCCGTAGATCG
CGGGATAGCCGGCGACGTACACAACCATGTCGCCCGCCTCTTCAATGCTGCCGTCGGCGCTCTTCTTCGG
CCCCGGCATGCGCAGGCATTCATCGGGGGTCAGCAATGGCCGCTGCACTTCCTGGAAGGTCCGCGAGACG
TTGCCCAACAGCGCCGACGTGCGGCGGCCGCTCGTCGTGATCTGCTCCTTCACGATGGTCGTGGTGCCTG
TCAGTTTTGACAGGTGCTCGGCCGTCTCCACGCGGTTCGGCGGGTAGGCGTTCTGCACGTGGCAGTTCGA
CGTGATGCTTTCGTCGTGGCCGTAGCCGGTTTCGCGGCTCTTGAGCTGGTTAATGTCCTGGCAGATGAGG
TAGCACTTGATGCCGTAGCCGGCGACGAAGGCAAGGGACTCTTGCAGGATTTCGAGCTTGCCCAGGCTGG
GGAACTCGTCGAGCATCATCAGCAGACGATGCTTGTAGTGCGCGACAGGACGGCCGTTCTCGAAGTCCAT
CTTGTCGGCCAGCAGCCGGACGATCATGTTGACCATGACGCGCACCAGAGGCCGCAGACGGGCCTTGTCG
TTGGGCTGCGTCACGATGAACAGGCTTACCGGGTCGTCGTGGTGCATCAGTTGCTTGATGCGGAAGTCGG
ACTTGCTGACGTTGCGGGCCACAACCGGGTCGCGGTACAGGGCCAGGTAGGACTTGGCGGTGGACAGCAC
GGAACCGGATTCTTCCTCCGGGCGGTCCATCATGTCGCGGGCCGCAGAGCCGACCGCAGGGTGGTTCTGC
CCGTCAACGTGGCCGTAGGTGGTCATTTCCATCCAAAGCTCGCCCACGTCGCGGTTCGGGTCGGCAAGCA
TGCCGTCCACCGACGGCAGGGTGGCCGGCGTACCCTCGTTCTTAGCCTTGTAGAGCGCGTGCAGGATGAC
GCCGACAAGCAGCGCCTGGCTGGTTTTCTGCCAGTGCGATTCCAGGCCCTTGCCGTCCGGATCGACGATC
AGGGTGGCAAGGTTCTGCACGTCGCCAACCTCGTACTCGGTCCCCAAGCGGATTTCATCGAGCGGGTTCC
AGCACGCGCTACCCTGCGCGGATGCCGGCTCAAAGCGCACGACCTTGTTGCGGGCATGCTTCTTCCGCCA
GCCGGCGGTCAGCGCCCACAACTCGCCTTTCAGGTCGGTGATGACGGCGCTGTGCGCCCAGGAAAGCAGC
GTCGGAACGACCAGGCCGACGCCCTTGCCGGAGCGCGTCGGCGCGTAGGTCAAGACGTGCTCGGGGCCGT
TGTGCCGCAGGTAGTGGAACTTGCCGTCCTTGTCCTGCCAGCCGCCCACATAGACGCCGCTGGAAGTGGG
CGGGTGTTTGCCTGACACCAGCTCGACGACGGTGCGCGGCCGGGGCAGCAGGCCGGCGGCCTGTATGTCC
TTCTTGTCGGCCCAGCGGGCCGAACCGTGCAGATAGTCGTTCGCCTTGCCGGTGTTCGCCTTGACCATCT
GCGTGACGGCCGTGCCCAGCAGGCCCACGGTCGAAACGACCATACCCATGCTGGCCGCGCGCATGAAATC
GTCGGGATATTGGCCGTACCACTTGCCGGCCCATTGAAGGATCGACCAGGGCGTGTAGACGTGGTTGATA
TTCCAGCCAAGTCCGGCCTGATACTGGAAGGAATGGGCGAAATATTGCGTCGCGGTCTGCAAGCCTGCCC
CAAGGGACAGGCCGGCGAGGATGGGAACGGTCTTGCTGGCCTTCGGTTTTTTCGCCCGTATCTGTGGCCC
CACGGCGTTGTTTCGGTTCTTCATCTACTCCTACCTCGGGTAGTTTTAAGGGAGCCTCGCGGGGTCACGG
TGACGGGATCACCGATGGCGAGGCGCTTCATGCGTTGCACCGTGGCCTTATCGACGGGCAGCACCAGAAT
CTCGTCGTTTTCTTTCCTCAACAGGGCCAGCGCCTGGTCCTCGACGTTCCGGGTGCCTGCATAGGACAGC
GCACCAACATAATCAGTATATCGTGCATGCTTCGGTATATCGAAGCCGTTTAGCCGCTTTTGCTCGCGCT
CGGCAACATATTTCTCGGCCGCCGCGATCTGTTCGGGCTTTAGCCCTCTTCCTGGCCCAGAAACTCCCCG
TCGCAGTGCGTGAGCTGGTTCGGCTCCTTGCTGCTCCACGTGACCAGGAACATCACGCGGCAATAGCATT
TCAGCTCCGCCGGCGATGCGAACCACACCGAGTTGGGACAGCGCTCGCAAACGGTTTTGGCTTTGGGGCG
GCGGCTTTCGTCCAATGCGTCCAACGTTGGGCTTGCGGAGTGCGACGGTTCCGCCGGCGCTGACGGCGCG
AGCGTCCCGTCGGTCGCCGTCGCCGCCTGTGGCGTTGAGGGTGGTTCTGGCTGCGGCAGGTCGAATGCCT
CCATCGCCGCCGCGATCTCTTCGTCCGTCATTTCGTTCGGGTTGCTCATGTGCTTGCTCCTTCGTCAGTA
GTTCTTGACGGCGGCGCTCAAGGGCGGCGTCGTCAAAGGTGATTGCCAGACGGCCAGCGGCGGCCGCCTG
CGCGATCCGCTCCTTGAACTCTGCTGTGCCGTTGACGGTGATCCGGTCGCCGAAGCGCTCCATTGCCAGG
CGCAGGGCGGCGTCCAGGCCGTCCGTGGTGGCCTCGCGCGAGACTTGCAGGCGGTCGCCGTCGTCGCGGA
CGGCGCTGCTGCCGACGCGATAGATGATGGTTCCCTTCTTCGTGATGTTGTCCGTCACGGCCGCATGGCC
CGGCTTGGCCTCGCCGCTGCCCTGGATGGTGTTGCCCTTGAGGTCGCTGCGGCCCTCGCGTGCGCGCAGC
GCGGCCAGGGCCTTGTCGTCGCCCTTCATCGCCTCGGCCTTGAGCCAGTCGGCCCACGCGCGGCGCTGCG
TGCGCTCCTGGACCGCCTGACGGCCCTGCCGGTACTCGCGGTTGATCTTGTCCGGGTCGGCGCGCAGAGC
CTTGTGCGCCTGCGCGTACATCAGTCGCTTTGCAATGCGCCCCTCGCCCAGCAGCTTGATAGCGGCGCGG
CGCAGCCGGTTGCTGCGCATCGCGGCTTCAATCAGGCGGTCACGACGCCGGCGCAGCGTGTCCAGCTCGC
CCTTGCGCACGGCCCCCATTTCCTGGCGTTCAGACTGATACCGGGCGTATAGCTCGGTGGTGTCGATGCG
GGTCTTGAGCGGCTTCGCTCGATACTCCCGCCGCCGGGGGGCTTCGCCGCCCTCGGCTGGCGTGAATGCC
CCGAATCGGGCTTCGAGCTTCGGCTTGGACAGGTCGCGCGAAACGGTGCTGGCCTTGACCGTCGTGCCGT
CGCCGGCCTCGAAGATGAAGCCGTTTCCGCGCTCGCGCAGCTTAAGCCCGTTTTCCCGCAGGACGCGGTG
CAGGTCCTCCCAGGATTGCGCCGCTTGCAGCTCCGGCAGGCATTCGCGCTTGATCCAGCCGACCAGGCTT
TCCACGCCCGCGTGCCGCTCCATGTCGTTCGCGCGGTTCTCGGAAACGCGCTGCCGCGTTTCGTGATTGT
CACGCTCAAGCCCGTAGTCCCGTTCGAGCGTCGCGCAGAGGTCAGCGAGGGCGCGGTAGGCCCGATACGG
CTCATGGATGGTGTTTCGGGTCGGGTGAATCTTGTTGATGGCGATATGGATGTGCAGGTTGTCGGTGTCG
TGATGCACGGCACTGACGCGCTGATGCTCGGCGAAGCCAAGCCCAGCGCAGATGCGGTCCTCAATCGCGC
GCAACGTCTCCGCGTCGGGCTTCTCTCCCGCGCGGAAGCTAACCAGCAGGTGATAGGTCTTGTCGGCCTC
GGAACGGGTGTTGCCGTGCTGGGTCGCCATCACCTCGGCCATGACAGCGGGCAGGGTGTTTGCCTCGCAG
TTCGTGACGCGCACGTGACCCAGGCGCTCGGTCTTGCCTTGCTCGTCGGTGATGTACTTCACCAGCTCCG
CGAAGTCGCTCTTCTTGATGGAGCGCATGGGGACGTGCTTGGCAATCACGCGCACCCCCCGGTCGTTTTA
GCGGCTAAAAAAGTCATGGCTCTGCCCTCGGGCGGACCACGCCCATCATGACCTTGCCAAGCTCGTCCTG
CTTCTCTTCGATCTTCGCCAGCAGGGCGAGGATCGTGGCATCACCGAACCGCGCCGTGCGCGGGTCGTCG
GTGAGCCAGAGTTTCAGCAGGCCGCCCAGGCGGCCCAGGTCGCCATTGATGCGGGCCAGCTCGCGGACGT
GCTCATAGTCCACGACGCCCGTGATTTTGTAGCCCTGGCCGACGGCCAGCAGGTAGGCCGACAGGCTCAT
GCCGGCCGCCGCCGCCTTTTCCTCAATCGCTCTTCGTTCGTCTGGAAGGCAGTACACCTTGATAGGTGGG
CTGCCCTTCCTGGTTGGCTTGGTTTCATCAGCCATCCGCTTGCCCTCATCTGTTACGCCGGCGGTAGCCG
GCCAGCCTCGCAGAGCAGGATTCCCGTTGAGCACCGCCAGGTGCGAATAAGGGACAGTGAAGAAGGAACA
CCCGCTCGCGGGTGGGCCTACTTCACCTATCCTGCCCGGCTGACGCCGTTGGATACACCAAGGAAAGTCT
ACACGAACCCTTTGGCAAAATCCTGTATATCGTGCGAAAAAGGATGGATATACCGAAAAAATCGCTATAA
TGACCCCGAAGCAGGGTTATGCAGCGGAAAAGCGCTGCTTCCCTGCTGTTTTGTGGAATATCTACCGACT
GGAAACAGGCAAATGCAGGAAATTACTGAACTGAGGGGACAGGCGAGAGACGATGCCAAAGAGCTACACC
GACGAGCTGGCCGAGTGGGTTGAATCCCGCGCGGCCAAGAAGCGCCGGCGTGATGAGGCTGCGGTTGCGT
TCCTGGCGGTGAGGGCGGATGTCGAGGCGGCGTTAGCGTCCGGCTATGCGCTCGTCACCATTTGGGAGCA
CATGCGGGAAACGGGGAAGGTCAAGTTCTCCTACGAGACGTTCCGCTCGCACGCCAGGCGGCACATCAAG
GCCAAGCCCGCCGATGTGCCCGCACCGCAGGCCAAGGCTGCGGAACCCGCGCCGGCACCCAAGACGCCGG
AGCCACGGCGGCCGAAGCAGGGGGGCAAGGCTGAAAAGCCGGCCCCCGCTGCGGCCCCGACCGGCTTCAC
CTTCAACCCAACACCGGACAAAAAGGATCTACTGTAATGGCGAAAATTCACATGGTTTTGCAGGGCAAGG
GCGGGGTCGGCAAGTCGGCCATCGCCGCGATCATTGCGCAGTACAAGATGGACAAGGGGCAGACACCCTT
GTGCATCGACACCGACCCGGTGAACGCGACGTTCGAGGGCTACAAGGCCCTGAACGTCCGCCGGCTGAAC
ATCATGGCCGGCGACGAAATTAACTCGCGCAACTTCGACACCCTGGTCGAGCTGATTGCGCCGACCAAGG
ATGACGTGGTGATCGACAACGGTGCCAGCTCGTTCGTGCCTCTGTCGCATTACCTCATCAGCAACCAGGT
GCCGGCTCTGCTGCAAGAAATGGGGCATGAGCTGGTCATCCATACCGTCGTCACCGGCGGCCAGGCTCTC
CTGGACACGGTGAGCGGCTTCGCCCAGCTCGCCAGCCAGTTCCCGGCCGAAGCGCTTTTCGTGGTCTGGC
TGAACCCGTATTGGGGGCCTATCGAGCATGAGGGCAAGAGCTTTGAGCAGATGAAGGCGTACACGGCCAA
CAAGGCCCGCGTGTCGTCCATCATCCAGATTCCGGCCCTCAAGGAAGAAACCTACGGCCGCGATTTCAGC
GACATGCTGCAAGAGCGGCTGACGTTCGACCAGGCGCTGGCCGATGAATCGCTCACGATCATGACGCGGC
AACGCCTCAAGATCGTGCGGCGCGGCCTGTTTGAACAGCTCGACGCGGCGGCCGTGCTATGAGCGACCAG
ATTGAAGAGCTGATCCGGGAGATTGCGGCCAAGCACGGCATCGCCGTCGGCCGCGACGACCCGGTGCTGA
TCCTGCATACCATCAACGCCCGGCTCATGGCCGACAGTGCGGCCAAGCAAGAGGAAATCCTTGCCGCGTT
CAAGGAAGAGCTGGAAGGGATCGCCCATCGTTGGGGCGAGGACGCCAAGGCCAAAGCGGAGCGGATGCTG
AACGCGGCCCTGGCGGCCAGCAAGGACGCAATGGCGAAGGTAATGAAGGACAGCGCCGCGCAGGCGGCCG
AAGCGATCCGCAGGGAAATCGACGACGGCCTTGGCCGCCAGCTCGCGGCCAAGGTCGCGGACGCGCGGCG
CGTGGCGATGATGAACATGATCGCCGGCGGCATGGTGTTGTTCGCGGCCGCCCTGGTGGTGTGGGCCTCG
TTATGAATCGCAGAGGCGCAGATGAAAAAGCCCGGCGTTGCCGGGCTTTGTTTTTGCGTTAGCTGGGCTT
GTTTGACAGGCCCAAGCTCTGACTGCGCCCGCGCTCGCGCTCCTGGGCCTGTTTCTTCTCCTGCTCCTGC
TTGCGCATCAGGGCCTGGTGCCGTCGGGCTGCTTCACGCATCGAATCCCAGTCGCCGGCCAGCTCGGGAT
GCTCCGCGCACATCTTGCGCGTCGCCAGTTCCTCGATCTTGGGCGCGTGAATGCCCATGCCTTCCTTGAT
TTCGCGCACCATGTCCAGCCGCGTGTGCAGGGTCTGCAAGCGGGCTTGCTGTTGGGCCTGCTGCTGCTGC
CAGGCGGCCTTTGTACGCGGCAGGGACAGCAAGCCGGGGGCATTGGACTGTAGCTGCTGCAAACGCGCCT
GCTGACGGTCTACGAGCTGTTCTAGGCGGTCCTCGATGCGCTCCACCTGGTCATGCTTTGCCTGCACGTA
GAGCGCAAGGGTCTGCTGGTAGGTCTGCTCGATGGGCGCGGATTCTAAGAGGGCCTGCTGTTCCGTCTCG
GCCTCCTGGGCCGCCTGTAGCAAATCCTCGCCGCTGTTGCCGCTGGACTGCTTTACTGCCGGGGACTGCT
GTTGCCCTGCTCGCGCCGTCGTCGCAGTTCGGCTTGCCCCCACTCGATTGACTGCTTCATTTCGAGCCGC
AGCGATGCGATCTCGGATTGCGTCAACGGACGGGGCAGCGCGGAGGTGTCCGGCTTCTCCTTGGGTGAGT
CGGTCGATGCCATAGCCAAAGGTTTCCTTCCAAAATGCGTCCATTGCTGGACCGTGTTTCTCATTGATGC
CCGCAAGCATCTTCGGCTTGACCGCCAGGTCAAGCGCGCCTTCATGGGCGGTCATGACGGACGCCGCCAT
GACCTTGCCGCCGTTGTTCTCGATGTAGCCGCGTAATGAGGCAATGGTGCCGCCCATCGTCAGCGTGTCA
TCGACAACGATGTACTTCTGGCCGGGGATCACCTCCCCCTCGAAAGTCGGGTTGAACGCCAGGCGATGAT
CTGAACCGGCTCCGGTTCGGGCGACCTTCTCCCGCTGCACAATGTCCGTTTCGACCTCAAGGCCAAGGCG
GTCGGCCAGAACGACCGCCATCATGGCCGGAATCTTGTTGTTCCCCGCCGCCTCGACGGCGAGGACTGGA
ACGATGCGGGGCTTGTCGTCGCCGATCAGCGTCTTGAGCTGGGCAACAGTGTCGTCCGAAATCAGGCGCT
CGACCAAATTAAGCGCCGCTTCCGCGTCGCCCTGCTTCGCAGCCTGGTATTCAGGCTCGTTGGTCAAAGA
ACCAAGGTCGCCGTTGCGAACCACCTTCGGGAAGTCTCCCCACGGTGCGCGCTCGGCTCTGCTGTAGCTG
CTCAAGACGCCTCCCTTTTTAGCCGCTAAAACTCTAACGAGTGCGCCCGCGACTCAACTTGACGCTTTCG
GCACTTACCTGTGCCTTGCCACTTGCGTCATAGGTGATGCTTTTCGCACTCCCGATTTCAGGTACTTTAT
CGAAATCTGACCGGGCGTGCATTACAAAGTTCTTCCCCACCTGTTGGTAAATGCTGCCGCTATCTGCGTG
GACGATGCTGCCGTCGTGGCGCTGCGACTTATCGGCCTTTTGGGCCATATAGATGTTGTAAATGCCAGGT
TTCAGGGCCCCGGCTTTATCTACCTTCTGGTTCGTCCATGCGCCTTGGTTCTCGGTCTGGACAATTCTTT
GCCCATTCATGACCAGGAGGCGGTGTTTCATTGGGTGACTCCTGACGGTTGCCTCTGGTGTTAAACGTGT
CCTGGTCGCTTGCCGGCTAAAAAAAAGCCGACCTCGGCAGTTCGAGGCCGGCTTTCCCTAGAGCCGGGCG
CGTCAAGGTTGTTCCATCTATTTTAGTGAACTGCGTTCGATTTATCAGTTACTTTCCTCCCGCTTTGTGT
TTCCTCCCACTCGTTTCCGCGTCTAGCCGACCCCTCAACATAGCGGCCTCTTCTTGGGCTGCCTTTGCCT
CTTGCCGCGCTTCGTCACGCTCGGCTTGCACCGTCGTAAAGCGCTCGGCCTGCCTGGCCGCCTCTTGCGC
CGCCAACTTCCTTTGCTCCTGGTGGGCCTCGGCGTCGGCCTGCGCCTTCGCTTTCACCGCTGCCAACTCC
GTGCGCAAACTCTCCGCTTCGCGCCTGGTGGCGTCGCGCTCGCCGCGAAGCGCCTGCATTTCCTGGTTGG
CCGCGTCCAGGGTCTTGCGGCTCTCTTCTTTGAATGCGCGGGCGTCCTGGTGAGCGTAGTCCAGCTCGGC
GCGCAGCTCCTGCGCTCGACGCTCCACCTCGTCGGCCCGCTGCGTCGCCAGCGCGGCCCGCTGCTCGGCT
CCTGCCAGGGCGGTGCGTGCTTCGGCCAGGGCTTGCCGCTGGCGTGCGGCCAGCTCGGCCGCCTCGGCGG
CCTGCTGCTCTAGCAATGTAACGCGCGCCTGGGCTTCTTCCAGCTCGCGGGCCTGCGCCTCGAAGGCGTC
GGCCAGCTCCCCGCGCACGGCTTCCAACTCGTTGCGCTCACGATCCCAGCCGGCTTGCGCTGCCTGCAAC
GATTCATTGGCAAGGGCCTGGGCGGCTTGCCAGAGGGCGGCCACGGCCTGGTTGCCGGCCTGCTGCACCG
CGTCCGGCACCTGGACTGCCAGCGGGGCGGCCTGCGCCGTGTGCTGGCGTCGCCATTCGCGCATGCCGGC
GCTGGCGTCGTTCATGTTGACGCGGGCGGCCTTACGCACTGCATCCACGGTCGGGAAGTTCTCCCGGTCG
CCTTGCTCGAACAGCTCGTCCGCAGCCGCAAAAATGCGGTCGCGCGTCTCTTTGTTCAGTTCCATGTTGG
CTCCGGTAATTGGTAAGAATAATAATACTCTTACCTACCTTATCAGCGCAAGAGTTTAGCTGAACAGTTC
TCGACTTAACGGCAGGTTTTTTAGCGGCTGAAGGGCAGGCAAAAAAAGCCCCGCACGGTCGGCGGGGGCA
AAGGGTCAGCGGGAAGGGGATTAGCGGGCGTCGGGCTTCTTCATGCGTCGGGGCCGCGCTTCTTGGGATG
GAGCACGACGAAGCGCGCACGCGCATCGTCCTCGGCCCTATCGGCCCGCGTCGCGGTCAGGAACTTGTCG
CGCGCTAGGTCCTCCCTGGTGGGCACCAGGGGCATGAACTCGGCCTGCTCGATGTAGGTCCACTCCATGA
CCGCATCGCAGTCGAGGCCGCGTTCCTTCACCGTCTCTTGCAGGTCGCGGTACGCCCGCTCGTTGAGCGG
CTGGTAACGGGCCAATTGGTCGTAAATGGCTGTCGGCCATGAGCGGCCTTTCCTGTTGAGCCAGCAGCCG
ACGACGAAGCCGGCAATGCAGGCCCCTGGCACAACCAGGCCGACGCCGGGGGCAGGGGATGGCAGCAGCT
CGCCAACCAGGAACCCCGCCGCGATGATGCCGATGCCGGTCAACCAGCCCTTGAAACTATCCGGCCCCGA
AACACCCCTGCGCATTGCCTGGATGCTGCGCCGGATAGCTTGCAACATCAGGAGCCGTTTCTTTTGTTCG
TCAGTCATGGTCCGCCCTCACCAGTTGTTCGTATCGGTGTCGGACGAACTGAAATCGCAAGAGCTGCCGG
TATCGGTCCAGCCGCTGTCCGTGTCGCTGCTGCCGAAGCACGGCGAGGGGTCCGCGAACGCCGCAGACGG
CGTATCCGGCCGCAGCGCATCGCCCAGCATGGCCCCGGTCAGCGAGCCGCCGGCCAGGTAGCCCAGCATG
GTGCTGTTGGTCGCCCCGGCCACCAGGGCCGACGTGACGAAATCGCCGTCATTCCCTCTGGATTGTTCGC
TGCTCGGCGGGGCAGTGCGCCGCGCCGGCGGCGTCGTGGATGGCTCGGGTTGGCTGGCCTGCGACGGCCG
GCGAAAGGTGCGCAGCAGCTCGTTATCGACCGGCTGCGGCGTCGGGGCCGCCGCCTTGCGCTGCGGTCGG
TGTTCCTTCTTCGGCTCGCGCAGCTTGAACAGCATGATCGCGGAAACCAGCAGCAACGCCGCGCCTACGC
CTCCCGCGATGTAGAACAGCATCGGATTCATTCTTCGGTCCTCCTTGTAGCGGAACCGTTGTCTGTGCGG
CGCGGGTGGCCCGCGCCGCTGTCTTTGGGGATCAGCCCTCGATGAGCGCGACCAGTTTCACGTCGGCAAG
GTTCGCCTCGAACTCCTGGCCGTCGTCCTCGTACTTCAACCAGGCATAGCCTTCCGCCGGCGGCCGACGG
TTGAGGATAAGGCGGGCAGGGCGCTCGTCGTGCTCGACCTGGACGATGGCCTTTTTCAGCTTGTCCGGGT
CCGGCTCCTTCGCGCCCTTTTCCTTGGCGTCCTTACCGTCCTGGTCGCCGTCCTCGCCGTCCTGGCCGTC
GCCGGCCTCCGCGTCACGCTCGGCATCAGTCTGGCCGTTGAAGGCATCGACGGTGTTGGGATCGCGGCCC
TTCTCGTCCAGGAACTCGCGCAGCAGCTTGACCGTGCCGCGCGTGATTTCCTGGGTGTCGTCGTCAAGCC
ACGCCTCGACTTCCTCCGGGCGCTTCTTGAAGGCCGTCACCAGCTCGTTCACCACGGTCACGTCGCGCAC
GCGGCCGGTGTTGAACGCATCGGCGATCTTCTCCGGCAGGTCCAGCAGCGTGACGTGCTGGGTGATGAAC
GCCGGCGACTTGCCGATTTCCTTGGCGATATCGCCTTTCTTCTTGCCCTTCGCCAGCTCGCGGCCAATGA
AGTCGGCAATTTCGCGCGGGGTCAGCTCGTTGCGTTGCAGGTTCTCGATAACCTGGTCGGCTTCGTTGTA
GTCGTTGTCGATGAACGCCGGGATGGACTTCTTGCCGGCCCACTTCGAGCCACGGTAGCGGCGGGCGCCG
TGATTGATGATATAGCGGCCCGGCTGCTCCTGGTTCTCGCGCACCGAAATGGGTGACTTCACCCCGCGCT
CTTTGATCGTGGCACCGATTTCCGCGATGCTCTCCGGGGAAAAGCCGGGGTTGTCGGCCGTCCGCGGCTG
ATGCGGATCTTCGTCGATCAGGTCCAGGTCCAGCTCGATAGGGCCGGAACCGCCCTGAGACGCCGCAGGA
GCGTCCAGGAGGCTCGACAGGTCGCCGATGCTATCCAACCCCAGGCCGGACGGCTGCGCCGCGCCTGCGG
CTTCCTGAGCGGCCGCAGCGGTGTTTTTCTTGGTGGTCTTGGCTTGAGCCGCAGTCATTGGGAAATCTCC
ATCTTCGTGAACACGTAATCAGCCAGGGCGCGAACCTCTTTCGATGCCTTGCGCGCGGCCGTTTTCTTGA
TCTTCCAGACCGGCACACCGGATGCGAGGGCATCGGCGATGCTGCTGCGCAGGCCAACGGTGGCCGGAAT
CATCATCTTGGGGTACGCGGCCAGCAGCTCGGCTTGGTGGCGCGCGTGGCGCGGATTCCGCGCATCGACC
TTGCTGGGCACCATGCCAAGGAATTGCAGCTTGGCGTTCTTCTGGCGCACGTTCGCAATGGTCGTGACCA
TCTTCTTGATGCCCTGGATGCTGTACGCCTCAAGCTCGATGGGGGACAGCACATAGTCGGCCGCGAAGAG
GGCGGCCGCCAGGCCGACGCCAAGGGTCGGGGCCGTGTCGATCAGGCACACGTCGAAGCCTTGGTTCGCC
AGGGCCTTGATGTTCGCCCCGAACAGCTCGCGGGCGTCGTCCAGCGACAGCCGTTCGGCGTTCGCCAGTA
CCGGGTTGGACTCGATGAGGGCGAGGCGCGCGGCCTGGCCGTCGCCGGCTGCGGGTGCGGTTTCGGTCCA
GCCGCCGGCAGGGACAGCGCCGAACAGCTTGCTTGCATGCAGGCCGGTAGCAAAGTCCTTGAGCGTGTAG
GACGCATTGCCCTGGGGGTCCAGGTCGATCACGGCAACCCGCAAGCCGCGCTCGAAAAAGTCGAAGGCAA
GATGCACAAGGGTCGAAGTCTTGCCGACGCCGCCTTTCTGGTTGGCCGTGACCAAAGTTTTCATCGTTTG
GTTTCCTGTTTTTTCTTGGCGTCCGCTTCCCACTTCCGGACGATGTACGCCTGATGTTCCGGCAGAACCG
CCGTTACCCGCGCGTACCCCTCGGGCAAGTTCTTGTCCTCGAACGCGGCCCACACGCGATGCACCGCTTG
CGACACTGCGCCCCTGGTCAGTCCCAGCGACGTTGCGAACGTCGCCTGTGGCTTCCCATCGACTAAGACG
CCCCGCGCTATCTCGATGGTCTGCTGCCCCACTTCCAGCCCCTGGATCGCCTCCTGGAACTGGCTTTCGG
TAAGCCGTTTCTTCATGGATAACACCCATAATTTGCTCCGCGCCTTGGTTGAACATAGCGGTGACAGCCG
CCAGCACATGAGAGAAGTTTAGCTAAACATTTCTCGCACGTCAACACCTTTAGCCGCTAAAACTCGTCCT
TGGCGTAACAAAACAAAAGCCCGGAAACCGGGCTTTCGTCTCTTGCCGCTTATGGCTCTGCACCCGGCTC
CATCACCAACAGGTCGCGCACGCGCTTCACTCGGTTGCGGATCGACACTGCCAGCCCAACAAAGCCGGTT
GCCGCCGCCGCCAGGATCGCGCCGATGATGCCGGCCACACCGGCCATCGCCCACCAGGTCGCCGCCTTCC
GGTTCCATTCCTGCTGGTACTGCTTCGCAATGCTGGACCTCGGCTCACCATAGGCTGACCGCTCGATGGC
GTATGCCGCTTCTCCCCTTGGCGTAAAACCCAGCGCCGCAGGCGGCATTGCCATGCTGCCCGCCGCTTTC
CCGACCACGACGCGCGCACCAGGCTTGCGGTCCAGACCTTCGGCCACGGCGAGCTGCGCAAGGACATAAT
CAGCCGCCGACTTGGCTCCACGCGCCTCGATCAGCTCTTGCACTCGCGCGAAATCCTTGGCCTCCACGGC
CGCCATGAATCGCGCACGCGGCGAAGGCTCCGCAGGGCCGGCGTCGTGATCGCCGCCGAGAATGCCCTTC
ACCAAGTTCGACGACACGAAAATCATGCTGACGGCTATCACCATCATGCAGACGGATCGCACGAACCCGC
TGAATTCACCCCCGAACACGAGCACGGCACCCGCGACCACTATGCCAAGAATGCCCAAGGTAAAAATTGC
CGGCCCCGCCATGAAGTCCGTGAATGCCCCGACGGCCGAAGTGAAGGGCAGGCCGCCACCCAGGCCGCCG
CCCTCACTGCCCGGCACCTGGTCGCTGAATGTCGATGCCAGCACCTGCGGCACGTCAATGCTTCCGGGCG
TCGCGCTCGGGCTGATCGCCCATCCCGTTACTGCCCCGATCCCGGCAATGGCAAGGACTGCCAGCGCCGC
GATGAGGAAGCGGGTGCCCCGCTTCTTCATCTTCGCGCCTCGGGCCTCGAGGCCGCCTACCTGGGCGAAA
ACATCGGTGTTTGTGGCATTCATACGGACTCCTGTTGGGCCAGCTCGCGCACGGGCTGGCGGGTCAGCTT
GGCTTGAAGATCGCCACGCATTGCGGCGATCTGCTTCTCGGCATCCTTGCGCTTCTGCACGCCTTCCTGC
TGGATGCGAATAACGTCCTCGACGGTCTTGATGAGCGTCGTCTGAACCTGCTTGAGCGTGTCCACGTCGA
TCACCAGGCGTTGGTTCTCCTTCGCCGTCTCGACGGACGTGCGATGCAGCAGGGCCGCATTGCGCTTCAT
CAGGTCGTTGGTGGTGTCGTCGATGGCCGTGGCCAGTTCGACGGCGTTCTTCTGCTCGTTGAGGCTCAAG
GCCAGCATGAATTGCCGCTTCCACGCCGGCACGGTGATTTCGCGGATGGTGTGGAATTTATCGACCAGCA
TCTGGTTGTTGGCCTGGATCATGCGGATGGTCGGCAGGCTCTGCATGGCCGAATGTTGCAAGGCGATCAG
GTCGCCGATGCGCTTGTCCAGGTTGGCAACCATCGCATCGAGGTCGGCCAGCTCCTGCACGCGGCCCGGG
TCGTTCCCGACATTGCCGCGCAGACCCTCGGCCTGCTCGCGCAGCTCGGCAAGGCGGACCTTGCCGGCCG
CGATGTGGACGCCAAGAAGGCGGTGTTCCTCGCGCACGGCTGCGAACATTTCGTCGAGCGAGGCATTGCG
CTGCGCGATGCCTTGCTGGGTGGTCTGCACTTCGCTGACCAGGTGTTCGATCTGCTCGCGGGTCGTGTCG
AAGCGCGCCATGAAGCCCGTCGAACGGACGCGGAAGCGGTCGATCAGCGGGCCAATCAGGGGCAGGCGGG
AACGGTTGTCGGACAAAGGGCCGACGTTCAGGGAACGGGCCTTGGCGACAACCTGGGTCAGTTTCTCGCC
TGCTTCGTCCAGGTCGCTGTTGCGCACCTGGTCCAGCAGGCTATCGGCGTAGCGGGACGTGTGCTCGGCC
ACGTCGCGGCCGAACTCGGCAACGGTCTGCGGACTGCCGACCTCGATCCGCTGCGCGACCGCATGGACTT
CCGGCACGTCGCTTTCCTGCAAGCCCAGCTCGCGCAGGGTTGCCGGGGTCATGTCGAAGGCGACGATAGG
GGCCTTGGCGTCGTGCGTCGTTTTCAGTGCGTTCATAGGGTTCTCCCGCCGTGTTATTGGTTGATGCCTT
CCAGGCTCTGCGAAAGGCTCCGCATGAGCGCCTGGTGAGCTTTGGCCGCCTCGGCGACCATTGCCGGATT
CATGTTCTTGGTGGTGATGAGCGCGAGGGTGTGCTGACGCCAGACGGGCACCAGGACGGATGCCGTTTCA
GAGAAGCGGTCCAGCATGTCCACGGCCTGCGCCCGCGTGAGCTTCATCTGAGTGACGCTCATTTCATGGG
ACGCCATGAGGGTTGCCAGGTTGGCGAGCTTGCGCGCGAAGCGTTCGCGCGGCTTGTCGAACTCGATCAC
GCCGGCCTTGGCCGCGCCGGCCTCGGGGTTCTCGTCCAGGAACTCGCGCCCGGCTTGAATGTAGGCTCTG
AGCCGGTCTACCTCGGCCTCATGCGTATTGAGCATGTCATCCAAGGCGCGCAACGTGTCCCGCACGCGCT
GCGCTACGCCCTCGGCTTCGTCCAGCAACTGGTCGAGCGTCTTGCGGGCGACCTGATACCTCACCTGGCG
TTCAACCTCACGGCCAAGCATCTTCTCGAACCAGGTAGGCTTTTCCGCGATCTTGCGGGGGTCCGCGTCG
GCCAGCTTCGCCACGATCTGGCTGATTTTGTCGGCCAGCGCGGCAACTGCGCCGTGCTCCATCAGATTCG
ACAGCTCGTTGAGGGAATCCGCCCCGTCGATGCCGGCCCCGTACTCGCCAATCGTCGCCGGCGACGCGAA
GAGGGCGGGCAAAACCTCCCCCTTCAATCGCGCCATGTTCACGCTTTGTTCTTCCATTCGATACACCCTC
GCGGTGGGTTAATTGCTTTTCGATGGAAGAAGTTTAGCTAAACTTTCTATCCCTCGTCAACACCTTTAGC
CGCTAAAATTTGGGGACAGGTCATTTACAGAAAGCCAGCTCACTCCTGGCGTTGCCCCTTGAGCGCCGCT
AGGCGCGCAGCATCCTTCGCGCTGAGAAAGAACGTCATCAGCGGCCCGACCGTCTTGCTTGAACCGTCGG
CAAAGCAAACATCCATCGAACAGCCTTGCGTGTGGGGGTCCACGCCTTCGACCAGTTTCCAAGGGTCCAT
GCCCCAGCCCTCGGCCTCCGGATTGAACCAGTACGCCGATGCGTCGCCGTTTAGGTCGCTGTCGGCGTAG
TCCTTGACCAGCACGGCCACCCGCCCGGTCGTCGGGCACACGTAGCCCGGCTGCTTAGGTTCCTGTCTTG
GCATTGCTCAAAGCTCCTTGAAGGGGCCGCTCTACAGCCCCTTGGGCTTGTAGAGCGACACGAAATAGGT
GAGTGCGGTCAGTACCGCGAAATGCACCAGGAACGTCCAGCCGGCATGAACGCCAAGGGTGTTCCAGTGG
TACAGCATCCGCAGGAACTGAAAGAAAACGTCGATAGAGATGATCCACTTCGCCACCGGCCACACCAGGA
CAGTAACGACCCATACAAAGCGGACCAGGGCCTGGACACCCTTGGCAAAAGTGAACCGGGGCGGGGCCTT
GCTCGGGGCCTCAACGCGCGGGGCAGGGGCCTCGGCCTCCACTTCCACGCCTGGGAACTTGATAATCTTC
GACATTGCTTGACCCTCCACGGCGATGCGTGTTCAATTCGTCCAGCGCTCGCGCGCCTAGACCGTGATGT
GACAGCATCGAGGTCAAGCGCCCCGGAGAAATCCGGGGCGTCATCCCTATGCCCCGTCCAACTCGGGAAC
CGGCTTTTCCCTGGTGCTCAACCTGGCCGGCTCGACCCACTTGGTGACTTGCTGCCACTCGTTACCACTG
CGAACGGCTACCCGAATCTGCACACGTTTAGCCGCGATCTTCGTCACTATGCCAGCAACACAAACGGAAT
ACCCGTACCCGCCGCGCGGGGTGTGCTGCCAGTTCACCCTATCTCCTACTTGCATCATCATCCCCTGGCG
TCAGTGACCGGCCCGGAATTTCGCCAAGTCGATTTCGTTGAAGGTCCAGCGCTGTTTCGCCCGTTCCTCC
AACCTCGACGACTCCCGCATGACCTCGATGCGCAGGCGCTCGACCTGGTGCATCAGCTCATCAGCGCGCC
GCTGCTTCTCGGCAATAGCATTCCGCTGCGCGACCAGCTCCTGGTCTACGTTCGGCAGCTCGTCGATCCA
CGGCATGAACTTATCGGTCATCGGATTGGCCTCCGGTAATTGACCTGGGAATCTACCCGGCCTCAAAACA
AGAATAGGGCATAATGCCCTAACTTGTCAAGCAATTTTAGCTAAACAATTGAGGGGATTCAGCGAGGCGT
CATGCTTGAAAACACCTTTCCCCTGGCGTGCAATCAGCTTGTCCCGGCGGCAGCGCACTGCCGCAGCGCG
GCCAGCAAGGTGCCTTGCTCGATCCGCTGTCGTTCCTCCGGCGTAATGCAATCGCCGCAGATACCGCCCA
GCTCTTCGCGCAGGGCGTCCGCCCCGATCAGGCTGCGGCTAAGGGTCGAAATGGACTTACCGCAGCGGCG
GCAATTGGTGGTGACAATCTCGATCTTGCGGTTGGGCATGGCCCTATCTCCTTGAGAGAGGCCCGACCGT
AGCCGGGCCTCGTTCCGTTACCAGCCTGCGCGAGCCTTCGCGCGTTCGACTTCCTGGGTGGACCAGTGGC
CCTTTGCTTCACCCTCCAGGGTGCAACCTTGCAGGTACGCCTTGTGCCGCAGCTCTTCGGCCTGGCGGGT
AAGCTCTGCCGCCTGCTCCATCAGCGCCGCGATCTGGTCACGACGGGCCAGAAAATCCGTGGCGGCCGCG
CCGGGCAGCTCATCGAGCCAAGACATGATCTTGCTTTTCATCGGGGTTGATCCTCCGGTTGCTGACCTGG
GCGAAGTGCCCGGCCTTGGATTGCTATATTAGGGCATTATGCCCTAGATAGTCAAGGAAATTTAGCTAAA
CAATTTGCGGCGGGCGCACGAAAAAACCCGGCTTGCGGGCCGGGCTGCTGGCAGCATATCGCAACGATCA
GGGTTGGCGGTTTTAGCCGCTAAAGTCCTCTCCCTTGGCGTAAAGTCCTGCGGGCGTCAGCCCTGGCCTT
TCCAGATCGCCCCAATCCCCGCTAGATCGCAAAGGATCGCCCAGGCGGCATAGGGGATCGGCGAATCCTC
GCCAACCCAACGCCGCACCGTGCGGTCGCCCTTGGCACCCAAGCCCAAGATGCGCGCAGCCTGTCCGCCG
GTGAGGCCGGCCAAGTGCAAGACTTCCCGGATTTCTGCGCCGGTCGGCTGCACCCAGCGTTCCGCCGGGC
GCAGGCACTCAAGCCGGATATTCACGTCGCTCATGCTGCTTTTCTCCTAATCGTTATCAAATGGCGGCCC
GCAATTGGTCGTAGCCGTAGCACGACTCGATGCAACGCGGGTCATATTCACAAACCTTTCTACCGTTGCG
ATTGATGCGATAGCGCGGCGGCTTGTCGTCGTGCGCCCACACCTGTCGCGTTTCGGGACTGATCTTCGTA
ATGATGACGTGCTTCCCGATTTCCTTGGCAAAAACCGGGTGATGCACGCTCACAATCTCGCACCGCAGGC
CAGGAAAGAACGTCGCCGGCCACGCCGGCGCGTCCTCGTCCTTGGCCGGCTCCGGCTCCGGCTTGGCCGG
TGTAACCGGCTCCCTGCGCTGCCCGGCCGGCTCCTGAGCTTTCGCACGCGCGGCCGCGAGCTTCGCCTTG
GCGCTGGCCGCCCATTTGCGGGCGATGAATGCCTGGTGCGCCGGCAGCACGGCATCAACCCAGGCGAAGC
CCGGCGGCAGTTCGTCCGGCTTCCGCCAGTCCTCGACCACGGCCCGCACGCGGCGCGGCGGTGGCGTGAT
ACCCGCGAGCCACGCCGGCAGTGGCTCGTCGGCAAGGCGGTCCTGGTCGCGGGCGTCCAGATACCGGCGA
TGCGAGCGCAACAGGGCGCGCAAAACCCCGTCCGCTACCTGGTCCACCGTCATGCCGCCGCGCGCATGGT
CGTAATGGGACCGATAGCCCGTTTCGGAAATAAAAGGGGTCTGACGCTCAGTGGAACGAAAACTCACGTT
AAGGGATTTTGGTCATGAGATTATCAAAAAGGATCTTCACCTAGATCCTTTTAAATTAAAAATGAAGTTT
TAAATCAATCTAAAGTATATATGAGTAAACTTGGTCTGACAGTTACCAATGCTTAATCAGTGAGGCACCT
ATCTCAGCGATCTGTCTATTTCGTTCATCCATAGTTGCCTGACTCCCCGTCGTGTAGATAACTACGATAC
GGGAGGGCTTACCATCTGGCCCCAGTGCTGCAATGATACCGCGAGATCCACGCTCACCGGCTCCAGATTT
ATCAGCAATAAACCAGCCAGCCGGAAGGGCCGAGCGCAGAAGTGGTCCTGCAACTTTATCCGCCTCCATC
CAGTCTATTAATCCACCTGGCGGCGTTGTGACAATTTACCGAACAACTCCGCGGCCGGGAAGCCGATCTC
GGCTTGAACGAATTGTTAGGTGGCGGTACTTGGGTCGATATCAAAGTGCATCACTTCTTCCCGTATGCCC
AACTTTGTATAGAGAGCCACTGCGGGATCGTCACCGTAATCTGCTTGCACGTAGATCACATAAGCACCAA
GCGCGTTGGCCTCATGCTTGAGGAGATTGATGAGCGCGGTGGCAATGCCCTGCCTCCGGTGCTCTCCGGA
GACTGCGAGATCATAGATATAGATCTCACTACGCGGCTGCTCAAACTTGGGCAGAACGTAAGCCGCGAGA
GCGCCAACAACCGCTTCTTGGTCGAAGGCAGCAAGCGCGATGAATGTCTTACTACGGAGCAAGTTCCCGA
GGTAATCGGAGTCCGGCTGATGTTGGGAGTAGGTGGCTACGTCTCCGAACTCACGACCGAAAAGATCAAG
AGCAGCCCGCATGGATTTGACTTGGTCAGGGCCGAGCCTACATGTGCGAATGATGCCCATACTTGAGCCA
CCTAACTTTGTTTTAGGGCGACTGCCCTGCTGCGTAACATCGTTGCTGCTGCGTAACATCGTTGCTGCTC
CATAACATCAAACATCGACCCACGGCGTAACGCGCTTGCTGCTTGGATGCCCGAGGCATAGACTGTACAA
AAAAACAGTCATAACAAGCCATGAAAACCGCCACTGCGCCGTTACCACCGCTGCGTTCGGTCAAGGTTCT
GGACCAGTTGCGTGAGCGCATACGCTACTTGCATTACAGTTTACGAACCGAACAGGCTTATGTCAACTGG
GTTCGTGCCTTCATCCGTTTCCACGGTGTGCGTCCATGGGCAAATATTATACGCAAGGCGACAAGGTGCT
GATGCCGCTGGCGATTCAGGTTCATCATGCCGTTTGTGATGGCTTCCATGTCGGCAGGAATTCGAATTCA
TACCCACCGGCTCCAACTGCGCGGCCTGCGGCCTTGCCCCATCAATTTTTTTAATTTTCTCTGGGGAAAA
GCCTCCGGCCTGCGGCCTGCGCGCTTCGCTTGCCGGTTGGACACCAAGTGGAAGGCGGGTCAAGGCTCGC
GCAGCGACCGCGCAGCGGCTTGGCCTTGACGCGCCTGGAACGACCCAAGCCTATGCGAGTGGGGGCAGTC
GAAGGGCGAAGCCCGCCCGCCTGCCCCCCGAGCCTCACGG
Features (pLannotate 1.2.2; 37 found; start..end, strand, type, name):
    395..1057    +  CDS            pBBR1 Rep: replication protein for the broad-host-range plasmid pBBR1 from Bordetella bronchiseptica
   1118..1187    +  CDS            TcR (fragment): tetracycline efflux protein; tet; confers resistance to tetracycline
   1483..1569    -  CDS            MRM1 (fragment): MRM1_YEAST - Also known as PET56 From Saccharomyces cerevisiae (strain ATCC 204508 / S288c) (Baker's yeast).
   1619..1808    +  promoter       HIS3 promoter: S. cerevisiae HIS3
   1809..2471    +  CDS            HIS3: imidazoleglycerol-phosphate dehydratase, required for histidine biosynthesis; S. cerevisiae HIS3; yeast auxotrophic marker
   2632..3140    +  misc_feature   CEN/ARS: S. cerevisiae CEN6 centromere fused to an autonomously replicating sequence
   3283..3392    +  oriT           oriT: incP origin of transfer
   4205..4291    +  CDS            trfB (fragment): KORA1_ECOLX - Also known as korA. Protein predicted: Swiss-Prot protein existence level 4. In conjunction with KorB, inhibits the transcription of kilA, trfA and korAB operons. In conjunction with KorC is responsible for the negative control of kilC and kilE operons. From Escherichia coli.
   6396..8831    +  CDS            trbE: TRBE_RHIRD - Protein inferred from homology: Swiss-Prot protein existence level 3. From Rhizobium radiobacter (Agrobacterium tumefaciens) (Agrobacterium radiobacter).
  14470..14487   -  CDS            CLIP-tag™ (fragment): human O6-alkylguanine-DNA-alkyltransferase variant that forms covalent bonds with benzylcytosine derivatives fast-reacting variant, optimized for mammalian expression
  15663..16193   -  CDS            traF: TRAF4_ECOLX - Protein inferred from homology: Swiss-Prot protein existence level 3. Required for donor-specific phage sensitivity. May be involved in pilus assembly. From Escherichia coli.
  16193..18097   -  CDS            traG: TRAG4_ECOLX - Experimental evidence at protein level: Swiss-Prot protein existence level 1. Required for conjugative transfer of plasmid RP4. Binds tightly and specifically to the relaxase TraI. Can also bind to DNA without sequence specificity. May form a pore-like structure that could serve as a channel for DNA transfer. From Escherichia coli.
  18097..20289   -  CDS            traI: TRAI6_ECOLX - Experimental evidence at protein level: Swiss-Prot protein existence level 1. The initiation process of transfer DNA synthesis requires the interaction of at least three plasmid-specific components (TraH, I, and J) at the transfer origin resulting in the assembly of a specialised nucleoprotein complex - the relaxosome. Site- and strand-specific cleavage at the transfer origin is dependent on TraI and TraJ. From Escherichia coli.
  20327..20698   -  CDS            traJ: oriT-recognizing protein; traJ
  20731..20840   -  oriT           oriT: incP origin of transfer
  21066..21467   +  CDS            traK: TRAK4_ECOLX - Experimental evidence at protein level: Swiss-Prot protein existence level 1. From Escherichia coli.
  21470..22192   +  CDS            traL: TRAL4_ECOLX - Experimental evidence at protein level: Swiss-Prot protein existence level 1. From Escherichia coli.
  22192..22626   +  CDS            traM: TRAM4_ECOLX - Experimental evidence at protein level: Swiss-Prot protein existence level 1. From Escherichia coli.
  22685..24028   -  CDS            traN: TRAN4_ECOLX - Protein predicted: Swiss-Prot protein existence level 4. From Escherichia coli.
  26788..27861   -  CDS            korB: KORB2_ECOLX - Experimental evidence at protein level: Swiss-Prot protein existence level 1. In conjunction with KorA, inhibits the transcription of the kilA, trfA and korAB operons. Is also involved in the negative control of the kilB operon. From Escherichia coli.
  28637..28939   -  CDS            trfB: KORA2_ECOLX - Also known as korA. Experimental evidence at protein level: Swiss-Prot protein existence level 1. In conjunction with KorB, inhibits the transcription of kilA, trfA and korAB operons. In conjunction with KorC is responsible for the negative control of kilC and kilE operons. From Escherichia coli.
  29116..30066   -  CDS            klaC: KLAC_ECOLX - Also known as telB. Protein predicted: Swiss-Prot protein existence level 4. Belongs to the kla operon, which is associated with cryptic tellurite resistance, and IncW plasmid fertility inhibition. From Escherichia coli.
  30066..31199   -  CDS            klaB: KLAB_ECOLX - Also known as telA. Protein inferred from homology: Swiss-Prot protein existence level 3. Belongs to the kla operon, which is associated with cryptic tellurite resistance, and IncW plasmid fertility inhibition. From Escherichia coli.
  31220..31990   -  CDS            klaA: KLAA_ECOLX - Also known as kilA. Protein predicted: Swiss-Prot protein existence level 4. Belongs to the kla operon, which is associated with cryptic tellurite resistance, and IncW plasmid fertility inhibition. From Escherichia coli.
  32116..32427   -  CDS            kleF: KLEF2_ECOLX - Also known as kcrB4. Protein predicted: Swiss-Prot protein existence level 4. From Escherichia coli.
  32458..32778   -  CDS            kleE: KLEE2_ECOLX - Also known as kcrB3. Protein predicted: Swiss-Prot protein existence level 4. From Escherichia coli.
  32893..33087   -  CDS            kleD: KLED2_ECOLX - Also known as kcrB2. Protein predicted: Swiss-Prot protein existence level 4. From Escherichia coli.
  33127..33354   -  CDS            kleC: KLEC2_ECOLX - Also known as kcrB1. Protein predicted: Swiss-Prot protein existence level 4. From Escherichia coli.
  33510..33722   -  CDS            kleB: KLEB2_ECOLX - Also known as kcrA2. Protein predicted: Swiss-Prot protein existence level 4. From Escherichia coli.
  33774..34004   -  CDS            kleA: KLEA2_ECOLX - Also known as kcrA1. Protein predicted: Swiss-Prot protein existence level 4. From Escherichia coli.
  34233..34487   -  CDS            korC: KORC2_ECOLX - Protein predicted: Swiss-Prot protein existence level 4. Acts with KorA as corepressor in the control of the kilC and kilE operons. From Escherichia coli.
  34513..35214   -  CDS            klcB (fragment): KLCB2_ECOLX - Experimental evidence at transcript level: Swiss-Prot protein existence level 2. From Escherichia coli.
  35337..35585   -  CDS            bla(M) (fragment): β-lactamase lacking the signal sequence; bla(M); allows cytosolic expression of β-lactamase
  35659..36192   -  CDS            GmR: gentamycin acetyltransferase; aacC1; confers resistance to gentamycin
  36381..36409   -  promoter       Pc promoter: intI1 (promoter lies within the coding sequence); class 1 integron promoter
  36447..36540   +  CDS            CmR (fragment): chloramphenicol acetyltransferase; cat; confers resistance to chloramphenicol
  36552..394     +  rep_origin     pBBR1 oriV (fragment) (across the origin): replication origin of the broad-host-range plasmid pBBR1 from Bordetella bronchiseptica; requires the pBBR1 Rep protein for replication
