[The description below was written by a language model from this plasmid's Addgene catalogue record and pLannotate feature annotations shown in this document.]
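Description:
M7C2 ("Minimal Conjugative Plasmid 7") is an empty-backbone, streamlined derivative of the roughly 57 kb conjugative plasmid pTA-Mob 2.0. Two recorded deletions, ΔTrbN-TraE and ΔTrfA-TraJ, reduce it to about 36.8 kb. It is classed as a bacterial/yeast expression and synthetic biology vector and is maintained at low copy in E. coli. Replication in bacteria relies on the broad-host-range pBBR1 oriV together with its Rep protein. Selection is by gentamicin, through the aacC1 acetyltransferase (GmR), which lies downstream of a class 1 integron Pc promoter. For yeast, the plasmid carries a HIS3 auxotrophic marker with its own promoter and a CEN6/ARS element, so it can be stably maintained as a single-copy episome in Saccharomyces cerevisiae after transfer.

The rest of the plasmid is IncP (RP4/RK2-type) conjugation machinery. The annotated transfer genes include traF, traG, traI, traJ, traK, traL, traM and traN, along with trbE. They cover relaxosome assembly and nicking at oriT (TraI, TraJ), coupling of the DNA to the transfer channel (TraG) and mating-pair formation. Two copies of the incP oriT are annotated, which is consistent with the plasmid mobilising itself. Regulatory and accessory genes from the parental plasmid also remain: korA/trfB, korB, korC, and the kla, kle and klcB loci. Large stretches between the annotated features are unlabelled, so the table probably does not capture every retained gene. The short TcR, CmR, bla, MRM1 and CLIP-tag hits are fragments, most likely cloning remnants or spurious matches.

According to the associated publication title, the plasmid belongs to a series built to improve bacterial conjugative DNA delivery to diverse fungi, and it serves as a minimised conjugative chassis. The record does not state how well it transfers compared with the parent plasmid.
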