Addgene plasmid #188616: M7C2
Purpose: (Empty Backbone) Minimal Conjugative Plasmid 7
Depositing lab: Bogumil Karas. Depositing organization: University of Western Ontario. Publication: Superior Conjugative Plasmids Delivered by Bacteria to Diverse Fungi. Cochrane RR, Shrestha A, Severo de Almeida MM, Agyare-Tabbi M, Brumwell SL, Hamadache S, Meaney JS, Nucifora DP, Say HH, Sharma J, Soltysiak MPM, Tong C, Van Belois K, Walker EJL, Lachance MA, Gloor GB, Edgell DR, Shapiro RS, Karas BJ. Biodes Res. 2022 Aug 19;2022:9802168. doi: 10.34133/2022/9802168. eCollection 2022. PubMed 37850145.
Backbone
  Vector backbone: pTA-Mob 2.0
  Backbone size (bp): 57000
  Modifications to backbone: Deletion: pTA-Mob 2.0 ΔTrbN-TraE, ΔTrfA-TraJ† Plasmid Size: 36785 bp
  Vector type: Bacterial Expression, Yeast Expression, Synthetic Biology
  Selectable markers: HIS3
Growth in bacteria
  Bacterial resistance: Gentamicin, 10 μg/mL
  Growth temperature: 37°C
  Growth strain: EPI300 (Epicentre)
  Copy number: Low Copy
Terms and licenses: Academic/Nonprofit Terms; Industry Terms: Not Available to Industry
How to cite: M7C2 was a gift from Bogumil Karas (Addgene plasmid # 188616 ; http://n2t.net/addgene:188616 ; RRID:Addgene_188616)
